>Addgene plasmid #58403 | pCMV-HA-mIFITM3-K104A | addgene partial sequence | sequence record 95830 | pcDL-F 5'-GTTGCCTTTACTTCTAGGCCT-3'
TGTACCCATACGATGTTCCAGATTACGCTCTTATGGCCATGGAGGCCCGAATTCCCATGAACCACACTTC
TCAAGCCTTCATCACCGCTGCCAGTGGAGGACAGCCCCCAAACTACGAAAGAATCAAGGAAGAATATGAG
GTGGCTGAGATGGGGGCACCGCACGGATCGGCTTCTGTCAGAACTACTGTGATCAACATGCCCAGAGAGG
TGTCGGTGCCTGACCATGTGGTCTGGTCCCTGTTCAATACACTCTTCATGAACTTCTGCTGCCTGGGCTT
CATAGCCTATGCCTACTCCGTGAAGTCTAGGGATCGGAAGATGGTGGGTGATGTGACTGGAGCCCAGGCC
TACGCCTCCACTGCTGCGTGCCTGAACATCAGCACCTTGGTCCTCAGCATCCTGATGGTTGTTATCACCA
TTGTTAGTGTCATCATCATTGTTCTTAACGCTCAAAACCTTCACACTTAAGTCGACCGAGATCTCTCGAG
GTACCGCGGCCGCGGGGATCCAGACATGATAAGATACATTGATGAGTTTGGACAAACCACAACTAGAATG
CAGTGAAAAAAATGCTTTATTTGTGAAATTTGTGATGCTATTGCTTTATTTGTAACCATTATAAGCTGCA
ATAAACAAGTTAACAACAACAATTGCATTCATTTTATGTTTCAGGTTCAGGGGGAGGTGTGGGAGGTTTT
TTCGGATCCTCTAGAGTCGATCTGCAGGCATGCTAGCTTGGCGTAATCATGGTCATAGCTGTTTCCTGTG
TGAAATTGTTATCCGCTCACAATTCCACACAACATACGAGCCGGAAGCATAAAGTGTAAAGCCTGGGGTG
CCTAATGAGTGAGCTAACTCACATTAATTG
