>Addgene plasmid #58403 | pCMV-HA-mIFITM3-K104A | addgene partial sequence | sequence record 95832 | EBV-rev 5'-GTGGTTTGTCCAAACTCATC-3'
TGTCTGGATCCCCGCGGCCGCGGTACCTCGAGAGATCTCGGTCGACTTAAGTGTGAAGGTTTTGAGCGTT
AAGAACAATGATGATGACACTAACAATGGTGATAACAACCATCAGGATGCTGAGGACCAAGGTGCTGATG
TTCAGGCACGCAGCAGTGGAGGCGTAGGCCTGGGCTCCAGTCACATCACCCACCATCTTCCGATCCCTAG
ACTTCACGGAGTAGGCATAGGCTATGAAGCCCAGGCAGCAGAAGTTCATGAAGAGTGTATTGAACAGGGA
CCAGACCACATGGTCAGGCACCGACACCTCTCTGGGCATGTTGATCACAGTAGTTCTGACAGAAGCCGAT
CCGTGCGGTGCCCCCATCTCAGCCACCTCATATTCTTCCTTGATTCTTTCGTAGTTTGGGGGCTGTCCTC
CACTGGCAGCGGTGATGAAGGCTTGAGAAGTGTGGTTCATGGGAATTCGGGCCTCCATGGCCATAAGAGC
GTAATCTGGAACATCGTATGGGTACATGGTGGGCCCGCGGGTACAATTCCGCAGCTTTTAGAGCAGAAGT
AACACTTCCGTACAGGCCTAGAAGTAAAGGCAACATCCACTGAGGAGCAGTTCTTTGATTTGCACCACCA
CCGGATCCGGGACCTGAAATAAAAGACAAAAAGACTAAACTTACCAGTTAACTTTCTGGTTTTTCAGTTC
CTCTAGTACCGGATCCTCTAGAGTCCGGAGGCTGGATCGGTCCCGGTGTCTTCTATGGAGGTCAAAACAG
CGTGGATGGCGTCTCCAGGCGATCTGACGGTTCACTAAACGAGCTCTGCTTATATAGACCTCCCACCGTA
CACGCCTACCGCCCATTTGCGTCAATGGGGCGGAGTTGTTACGACATTTTGGAAAGTCCCGTTGATTTTG
GTGCCAAAACAAACTCCCATTGACGTCAATGGG
