[The description below was written by a language model from this plasmid's Addgene catalogue record.]
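Description:
pCMV-HA-mIFITM3-K104A is a mammalian expression plasmid built on the commercial pCMV-HA backbone, with a total size of about 4.2 kb (a roughly 3.8 kb backbone plus a small insert). It is maintained in E. coli as a high-copy plasmid under ampicillin selection. The record does not list a mammalian selection marker or give a feature table, so details such as the bacterial origin or polyadenylation signal are not documented here, and the construct is best regarded as a vector for transient transfection.

The payload is the mouse Ifitm3 coding sequence, encoding interferon-induced transmembrane protein 3, carrying a point mutation that replaces lysine 104 with alanine. Transcription is driven by the cytomegalovirus immediate-early promoter, a strong constitutive promoter in most mammalian cell lines. The insert was placed by restriction cloning, with an intact EcoRI site at the 5′ end (the 3′ site is not clearly recorded), in frame with the backbone-encoded HA epitope, so the protein is produced with an N-terminal HA tag that allows detection or immunoprecipitation with anti-HA antibodies.

IFITM3 is an interferon-stimulated antiviral factor, and the associated study examined how S-palmitoylation and ubiquitination regulate its ability to restrict influenza virus. Because lysines are the usual acceptor residues for ubiquitin, a lysine-to-alanine substitution at position 104 is consistent with testing the contribution of this individual site to IFITM3 ubiquitination, although the record does not spell this out. It is likely used alongside wild-type and other mutant constructs.
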