Addgene plasmid #58403: pCMV-HA-mIFITM3-K104A
Purpose: Expresses murine IFITM3-K104A with an N-terminal HA tag in mammalian cells
Depositing lab: Howard Hang & Jacob Yount. Depositing organization: Rockefeller University. Publication: S-palmitoylation and ubiquitination differentially regulate interferon-induced transmembrane protein 3 (IFITM3)-mediated resistance to influenza virus. Yount JS, Karssemeijer RA, Hang HC. J Biol Chem. 2012 Jun 1;287(23):19631-41. doi: 10.1074/jbc.M112.362095. Epub 2012 Apr 17. PubMed 22511783.
Backbone
  Vector backbone: pCMV-HA
  Backbone manufacturer: clontech
  Backbone size w/o insert (bp): 3800
  Total vector size (bp): 4211
  Vector type: Mammalian Expression
Growth in bacteria
  Bacterial resistance: Ampicillin, 100 μg/mL
  Growth temperature: 37°C
  Growth strain: DH5alpha
  Copy number: High Copy
Gene/Insert
  Gene/Insert name: IFITM3
  Species: M. musculus (mouse)
  Mutation: Lysine 104 to Alanine
  Entrez Gene: Ifitm3 (a.k.a. 1110004C05Rik, Cd225, Cdw217, DSPA2b, Fgls, IP15, mil-1)
  Promoter: CMV IE
  Tag / fusion protein: HA (N terminal on backbone)
  Cloning method: Restriction Enzyme; 5′ cloning site EcoRI (not destroyed); 3′ cloning site s (not destroyed)
  Sequencing primers: 5′ GATCCGGTACTAGAGGAACTGAAAAAC
Terms and licenses: Academic/Nonprofit Terms; Industry Terms: Not Available to Industry
How to cite: pCMV-HA-mIFITM3-K104A was a gift from Howard Hang & Jacob Yount (Addgene plasmid # 58403 ; http://n2t.net/addgene:58403 ; RRID:Addgene_58403)
